Addgene plasmid #239319: LentiCRISPR-B_sgRNA_RPP40 (pAVA3540)
Purpose: Lentiviral vector expressing Cas9-P2A-Blasticidin and an sgRNA targeting RPP40
Depositing lab: Andrei Alexandrov. Depositing organization: Clemson University. Publication: Identification of human pathways acting on nuclear non-coding RNAs using the Mirror forward genetic approach. Che R, Panah M, Mirani B, Knowles K, Ostapovich A, Majumdar D, Chen X, DeSimone J, White W, Noonan M, Luo H, Alexandrov A. Nat Commun. 2025 May 22;16(1):4741. doi: 10.1038/s41467-025-59998-3. PubMed 40399278.
Backbone
  Vector backbone: LentiCRISPR-B
  Vector type: Lentiviral, CRISPR
  Selectable markers: Blasticidin
Growth in bacteria
  Bacterial resistance: Ampicillin, 100 μg/mL
  Growth temperature: 37°C
  Growth strain: NEB Stable
  Copy number: High Copy
Gene/Insert
  Gene/Insert name: U6-driven sgRNA targeting RPP40
  gRNA/shRNA sequence: GATGCCGGTGGCGCGACTTG
  Species: H. sapiens (human)
  Entrez Gene: RPP40 (a.k.a. RNASEP1, bA428J1.3)
  Cloning method: Gibson Cloning
  Sequencing primers: 5′ CGTGACGTAGAAAGTAATAATTTCTTGGGTAG
Terms and licenses: Academic/Nonprofit Terms; Industry Terms: Not Available to Industry
Depositor comments: Please visit https://doi.org/10.1101/2024.09.26.615073 for bioRxiv preprint.
How to cite: LentiCRISPR-B_sgRNA_RPP40 (pAVA3540) was a gift from Andrei Alexandrov (Addgene plasmid # 239319 ; http://n2t.net/addgene:239319 ; RRID:Addgene_239319)
