[The description below was written by a language model from this plasmid's Addgene catalogue record and pLannotate feature annotations shown in this document.]
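Description:
LentiCRISPR-B_sgRNA_RPP40 (pAVA3540) is an all-in-one lentiviral CRISPR vector of about 11.4 kb, built on the LentiCRISPR-B backbone, that delivers Streptococcus pyogenes Cas9, a blasticidin resistance marker and a single guide RNA against human RPP40 (also known as RNASEP1). In bacteria it is maintained through a high-copy ColE1/pUC-type origin and selected with ampicillin via the β-lactamase gene. The backbone also carries an f1 origin, an SV40 origin and poly(A) signal, and remnants of a lac/T7/T3 cloning region that play no part in the payload.

The transfer cassette has a third-generation, self-inactivating layout. An RSV promoter replaces the U3 region of the truncated HIV-1 5' LTR to drive genomic RNA production in packaging cells. It is followed by the Ψ packaging signal with a gag fragment, the Rev response element for Rev-dependent nuclear export, a cPPT/CTS and a ΔU3 3' LTR, whose deletion leaves the integrated provirus without LTR promoter activity.

Two expression units sit between the LTRs. A human U6 RNA polymerase III promoter transcribes the RPP40-targeting spacer, inserted by Gibson cloning, fused to the SpCas9 gRNA scaffold. An EF-1α core promoter drives Cas9, which the annotation tool splits into N- and C-terminal portions that abut one another and so appear to form one continuous coding region. According to the catalogue entry, Cas9 is joined through a P2A self-cleaving peptide to blasticidin S deaminase, although the P2A itself is not annotated in the feature table. A WPRE downstream enhances transcript expression.

Transduced mammalian cells can therefore be selected with blasticidin while Cas9 and the guide disrupt RPP40. The associated publication describes a forward genetic approach to human pathways acting on nuclear non-coding RNAs.
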