Features (pLannotate 1.2.2; 29 found; start..end, strand, type, name):
      5..231     +  promoter       RSV promoter: Rous sarcoma virus enhancer/promoter
    232..412     +  LTR            5' LTR (truncated): truncated 5' long terminal repeat (LTR) from HIV-1
    459..584     +  misc_feature   HIV-1 Ψ: packaging signal of human immunodeficiency virus type 1
    568..931     +  CDS            HIV-1 gag (fragment): gag protein from human immunodeficiency virus 1; gag
   1077..1310    +  misc_feature   RRE: The Rev response element (RRE) of HIV-1 allows for Rev-dependent mRNA export from the nucleus to the cytoplasm.
   1687..1713    +  CDS            Rev (fragment): human immunodeficiency virus 1 (HIV-1) Rev protein; rev; enhances nuclear export of unspliced and incompletely spliced viral mRNAs
   1717..1957    +  promoter       U6 promoter: RNA polymerase III promoter for human U6 snRNA
   1987..2062    +  misc_RNA       gRNA scaffold: guide RNA scaffold for the Streptococcus pyogenes CRISPR/Cas9 system
   2110..2227    +  misc_feature   cPPT/CTS: central polypurine tract and central termination sequence of HIV-1
   2296..2507    +  promoter       EF-1α core promoter: core promoter for human elongation factor EF-1α
   2611..4212    +  CDS            Cas9(N): N-terminal portion of Streptococcus pyogenes Cas9 (Zetsche et al., 2015)
   4213..6711    +  CDS            Cas9(C): C-terminal portion of Streptococcus pyogenes Cas9 (Zetsche et al., 2015)
   6832..7230    +  CDS            BSD: blasticidin S deaminase; Aspergillus terreus BSD; confers resistance to blasticidin
   7246..7834    +  misc_feature   WPRE: woodchuck hepatitis virus posttranscriptional regulatory element
   7885..7904    +  misc_feature   cPPT/CTS (fragment): central polypurine tract and central termination sequence of HIV-1
   7906..8139    +  LTR            3' LTR (ΔU3): self-inactivating 3' long terminal repeat (LTR) from HIV-1
   8217..8338    +  polyA_signal   SV40 poly(A) signal: SV40 polyadenylation signal
   8378..8513    +  rep_origin     SV40 ori: SV40 origin of replication
   8534..8552    -  promoter       T7 promoter: promoter for bacteriophage T7 RNA polymerase
   8560..8715    +  CDS            lacZα (fragment): LacZα fragment of β-galactosidase; lacZ fragment
   8720..9148    +  rep_origin     f1 ori (sequence partly withheld): f1 bacteriophage origin of replication; arrow indicates direction of (+) strand synthesis
   9201..9305    +  promoter       AmpR promoter: bla
   9306..10166   +  CDS            AmpR: β-lactamase; bla; confers resistance to ampicillin, carbenicillin, and related antibiotics
  10337..10925   +  rep_origin     ori: high-copy-number ColE1/pMB1/pBR322/pUC origin of replication
  11108..11200   +  CDS            lacI (fragment): lac repressor; lacI; The lac repressor binds to the lac operator to inhibit transcription in E. coli. This inhibition can be relieved by adding lactose or isopropyl-β-D-thiogalactopyranoside (IPTG).
  11213..11234   +  protein_bind   CAP binding site: CAP binding activates transcription in the presence of cAMP. E. coli catabolite activator protein
  11249..11279   +  promoter       lac promoter: promoter for the E. coli lac operon
  11283..11305   +  protein_bind   lac operator (fragment): The lac repressor binds to the lac operator to inhibit transcription in E. coli. This inhibition can be relieved by adding lactose or isopropyl-β-D-thiogalactopyranoside (IPTG). lac repressor encoded by lacI
  11348..11366   +  promoter       T3 promoter: promoter for bacteriophage T3 RNA polymerase
>Addgene plasmid #239319 | LentiCRISPR-B_sgRNA_RPP40 (pAVA3540) | addgene full sequence | sequence record 479177 | Addgene NGS Result
TTAATGTAGTCTTATGCAATACTCTTGTAGTCTTGCAACATGGTAACGATGAGTTAGCAACATGCCTTAC
AAGGAGAGAAAAAGCACCGTGCATGCCGATTGGTGGAAGTAAGGTGGTACGATCGTGCCTTATTAGGAAG
GCAACAGACGGGTCTGACATGGATTGGACGAACCACTGAATTGCCGCATTGCAGAGATATTGTATTTAAG
TGCCTAGCTCGATACATAAACGGGTCTCTCTGGTTAGACCAGATCTGAGCCTGGGAGCTCTCTGGCTAAC
TAGGGAACCCACTGCTTAAGCCTCAATAAAGCTTGCCTTGAGTGCTTCAAGTAGTGTGTGCCCGTCTGTT
GTGTGACTCTGGTAACTAGAGATCCCTCAGACCCTTTTAGTCAGTGTGGAAAATCTCTAGCAGTGGCGCC
CGAACAGGGACTTGAAAGCGAAAGGGAAACCAGAGGAGCTCTCTCGACGCAGGACTCGGCTTGCTGAAGC
GCGCACGGCAAGAGGCGAGGGGCGGCGACTGGTGAGTACGCCAAAAATTTTGACTAGCGGAGGCTAGAAG
GAGAGAGATGGGTGCGAGAGCGTCAGTATTAAGCGGGGGAGAATTAGATCGCGATGGGAAAAAATTCGGT
TAAGGCCAGGGGGAAAGAAAAAATATAAATTAAAACATATAGTATGGGCAAGCAGGGAGCTAGAACGATT
CGCAGTTAATCCTGGCCTGTTAGAAACATCAGAAGGCTGTAGACAAATACTGGGACAGCTACAACCATCC
CTTCAGACAGGATCAGAAGAACTTAGATCATTATATAATACAGTAGCAACCCTCTATTGTGTGCATCAAA
GGATAGAGATAAAAGACACCAAGGAAGCTTTAGACAAGATAGAGGAAGAGCAAAACAAAAGTAAGACCAC
CGCACAGCAAGCGGCCGCTGATCTTCAGACCTGGAGGAGGAGATATGAGGGACAATTGGAGAAGTGAATT
ATATAAATATAAAGTAGTAAAAATTGAACCATTAGGAGTAGCACCCACCAAGGCAAAGAGAAGAGTGGTG
CAGAGAGAAAAAAGAGCAGTGGGAATAGGAGCTTTGTTCCTTGGGTTCTTGGGAGCAGCAGGAAGCACTA
TGGGCGCAGCGTCAATGACGCTGACGGTACAGGCCAGACAATTATTGTCTGGTATAGTGCAGCAGCAGAA
CAATTTGCTGAGGGCTATTGAGGCGCAACAGCATCTGTTGCAACTCACAGTCTGGGGCATCAAGCAGCTC
CAGGCAAGAATCCTGGCTGTGGAAAGATACCTAAAGGATCAACAGCTCCTGGGGATTTGGGGTTGCTCTG
GAAAACTCATTTGCACCACTGCTGTGCCTTGGAATGCTAGTTGGAGTAATAAATCTCTGGAACAGATTTG
GAATCACACGACCTGGATGGAGTGGGACAGAGAAATTAACAATTACACAAGCTTAATACACTCCTTAATT
GAAGAATCGCAAAACCAGCAAGAAAAGAATGAACAAGAATTATTGGAATTAGATAAATGGGCAAGTTTGT
GGAATTGGTTTAACATAACAAATTGGCTGTGGTATATAAAATTATTCATAATGATAGTAGGAGGCTTGGT
AGGTTTAAGAATAGTTTTTGCTGTACTTTCTATAGTGAATAGAGTTAGGCAGGGATATTCACCATTATCG
TTTCAGACCCACCTCCCAACCCCGAGGGGACCCAGAGAGGGCCTATTTCCCATGATTCCTTCATATTTGC
ATATACGATACAAGGCTGTTAGAGAGATAATTAGAATTAATTTGACTGTAAACACAAAGATATTAGTACA
AAATACGTGACGTAGAAAGTAATAATTTCTTGGGTAGTTTGCAGTTTTAAAATTATGTTTTAAAATGGAC
TATCATATGCTTACCGTAACTTGAAAGTATTTCGATTTCTTGGCTTTATATATCTTGTGGAAAGGACGAA
ACACCGGATGCCGGTGGCGCGACTTGGTTTTAGAGCTAGAAATAGCAAGTTAAAATAAGGCTAGTCCGTT
ATCAACTTGAAAAAGTGGCACCGAGTCGGTGCTTTTTTGAATTCTAGATCTTGAGACAAATGGCAGTATT
CATCCACAATTTTAAAAGAAAAGGGGGGATTGGGGGGTACAGTGCAGGGGAAAGAATAGTAGACATAATA
GCAACAGACATACAAACTAAAGAATTACAAAAACAAATTACAAAAATTCAAAATTTTCGGGTTTATTACA
GGGACAGCAGAGATCCACTTTGGCGCCGGCTCGAGTGGCTCCGGTGCCCGTCAGTGGGCAGAGCGCACAT
CGCCCACAGTCCCCGAGAAGTTGGGGGGAGGGGTCGGCAATTGAACCGGTGCCTAGAGAAGGTGGCGCGG
GGTAAACTGGGAAAGTGATGTCGTGTACTGGCTCCGCCTTTTTCCCGAGGGTGGGGGAGAACCGTATATA
AGTGCAGTAGTCGCCGTGAACGTTCTTTTTCGCAACGGGTTTGCCGCCAGAACACAGGTGTCGTGACGCG
GGATCCGCCACCATGGATTACAAAGACGATGACGATAAGATGGCCCCAAAGAAGAAGCGGAAGGTCGGTA
TCCACGGAGTCCCAGCAGCCGACAAGAAGTACAGCATCGGCCTGGACATCGGCACCAACTCTGTGGGCTG
GGCCGTGATCACCGACGAGTACAAGGTGCCCAGCAAGAAATTCAAGGTGCTGGGCAACACCGACCGGCAC
AGCATCAAGAAGAACCTGATCGGAGCCCTGCTGTTCGACAGCGGCGAAACAGCCGAGGCCACCCGGCTGA
AGAGAACCGCCAGAAGAAGATACACCAGACGGAAGAACCGGATCTGCTATCTGCAAGAGATCTTCAGCAA
CGAGATGGCCAAGGTGGACGACAGCTTCTTCCACAGACTGGAAGAGTCCTTCCTGGTGGAAGAGGATAAG
AAGCACGAGCGGCACCCCATCTTCGGCAACATCGTGGACGAGGTGGCCTACCACGAGAAGTACCCCACCA
TCTACCACCTGAGAAAGAAACTGGTGGACAGCACCGACAAGGCCGACCTGCGGCTGATCTATCTGGCCCT
GGCCCACATGATCAAGTTCCGGGGCCACTTCCTGATCGAGGGCGACCTGAACCCCGACAACAGCGACGTG
GACAAGCTGTTCATCCAGCTGGTGCAGACCTACAACCAGCTGTTCGAGGAAAACCCCATCAACGCCAGCG
GCGTGGACGCCAAGGCCATCCTGTCTGCCAGACTGAGCAAGAGCAGACGGCTGGAAAATCTGATCGCCCA
GCTGCCCGGCGAGAAGAAGAATGGCCTGTTCGGAAACCTGATTGCCCTGAGCCTGGGCCTGACCCCCAAC
TTCAAGAGCAACTTCGACCTGGCCGAGGATGCCAAACTGCAGCTGAGCAAGGACACCTACGACGACGACC
TGGACAACCTGCTGGCCCAGATCGGCGACCAGTACGCCGACCTGTTTCTGGCCGCCAAGAACCTGTCCGA
CGCCATCCTGCTGAGCGACATCCTGAGAGTGAACACCGAGATCACCAAGGCCCCCCTGAGCGCCTCTATG
ATCAAGAGATACGACGAGCACCACCAGGACCTGACCCTGCTGAAAGCTCTCGTGCGGCAGCAGCTGCCTG
AGAAGTACAAAGAGATTTTCTTCGACCAGAGCAAGAACGGCTACGCCGGCTACATTGACGGCGGAGCCAG
CCAGGAAGAGTTCTACAAGTTCATCAAGCCCATCCTGGAAAAGATGGACGGCACCGAGGAACTGCTCGTG
AAGCTGAACAGAGAGGACCTGCTGCGGAAGCAGCGGACCTTCGACAACGGCAGCATCCCCCACCAGATCC
ACCTGGGAGAGCTGCACGCCATTCTGCGGCGGCAGGAAGATTTTTACCCATTCCTGAAGGACAACCGGGA
AAAGATCGAGAAGATCCTGACCTTCCGCATCCCCTACTACGTGGGCCCTCTGGCCAGGGGAAACAGCAGA
TTCGCCTGGATGACCAGAAAGAGCGAGGAAACCATCACCCCCTGGAACTTCGAGGAAGTGGTGGACAAGG
GCGCTTCCGCCCAGAGCTTCATCGAGCGGATGACCAACTTCGATAAGAACCTGCCCAACGAGAAGGTGCT
GCCCAAGCACAGCCTGCTGTACGAGTACTTCACCGTGTATAACGAGCTGACCAAAGTGAAATACGTGACC
GAGGGAATGAGAAAGCCCGCCTTCCTGAGCGGCGAGCAGAAAAAGGCCATCGTGGACCTGCTGTTCAAGA
CCAACCGGAAAGTGACCGTGAAGCAGCTGAAAGAGGACTACTTCAAGAAAATCGAGTGCTTCGACTCCGT
GGAAATCTCCGGCGTGGAAGATCGGTTCAACGCCTCCCTGGGCACATACCACGATCTGCTGAAAATTATC
AAGGACAAGGACTTCCTGGACAATGAGGAAAACGAGGACATTCTGGAAGATATCGTGCTGACCCTGACAC
TGTTTGAGGACAGAGAGATGATCGAGGAACGGCTGAAAACCTATGCCCACCTGTTCGACGACAAAGTGAT
GAAGCAGCTGAAGCGGCGGAGATACACCGGCTGGGGCAGGCTGAGCCGGAAGCTGATCAACGGCATCCGG
GACAAGCAGTCCGGCAAGACAATCCTGGATTTCCTGAAGTCCGACGGCTTCGCCAACAGAAACTTCATGC
AGCTGATCCACGACGACAGCCTGACCTTTAAAGAGGACATCCAGAAAGCCCAGGTGTCCGGCCAGGGCGA
TAGCCTGCACGAGCACATTGCCAATCTGGCCGGCAGCCCCGCCATTAAGAAGGGCATCCTGCAGACAGTG
AAGGTGGTGGACGAGCTCGTGAAAGTGATGGGCCGGCACAAGCCCGAGAACATCGTGATCGAAATGGCCA
GAGAGAACCAGACCACCCAGAAGGGACAGAAGAACAGCCGCGAGAGAATGAAGCGGATCGAAGAGGGCAT
CAAAGAGCTGGGCAGCCAGATCCTGAAAGAACACCCCGTGGAAAACACCCAGCTGCAGAACGAGAAGCTG
TACCTGTACTACCTGCAGAATGGGCGGGATATGTACGTGGACCAGGAACTGGACATCAACCGGCTGTCCG
ACTACGATGTGGACCATATCGTGCCTCAGAGCTTTCTGAAGGACGACTCCATCGACAACAAGGTGCTGAC
CAGAAGCGACAAGAACCGGGGCAAGAGCGACAACGTGCCCTCCGAAGAGGTCGTGAAGAAGATGAAGAAC
TACTGGCGGCAGCTGCTGAACGCCAAGCTGATTACCCAGAGAAAGTTCGACAATCTGACCAAGGCCGAGA
GAGGCGGCCTGAGCGAACTGGATAAGGCCGGCTTCATCAAGAGACAGCTGGTGGAAACCCGGCAGATCAC
AAAGCACGTGGCACAGATCCTGGACTCCCGGATGAACACTAAGTACGACGAGAATGACAAGCTGATCCGG
GAAGTGAAAGTGATCACCCTGAAGTCCAAGCTGGTGTCCGATTTCCGGAAGGATTTCCAGTTTTACAAAG
TGCGCGAGATCAACAACTACCACCACGCCCACGACGCCTACCTGAACGCCGTCGTGGGAACCGCCCTGAT
CAAAAAGTACCCTAAGCTGGAAAGCGAGTTCGTGTACGGCGACTACAAGGTGTACGACGTGCGGAAGATG
ATCGCCAAGAGCGAGCAGGAAATCGGCAAGGCTACCGCCAAGTACTTCTTCTACAGCAACATCATGAACT
TTTTCAAGACCGAGATTACCCTGGCCAACGGCGAGATCCGGAAGCGGCCTCTGATCGAGACAAACGGCGA
AACCGGGGAGATCGTGTGGGATAAGGGCCGGGATTTTGCCACCGTGCGGAAAGTGCTGAGCATGCCCCAA
GTGAATATCGTGAAAAAGACCGAGGTGCAGACAGGCGGCTTCAGCAAAGAGTCTATCCTGCCCAAGAGGA
ACAGCGATAAGCTGATCGCCAGAAAGAAGGACTGGGACCCTAAGAAGTACGGCGGCTTCGACAGCCCCAC
CGTGGCCTATTCTGTGCTGGTGGTGGCCAAAGTGGAAAAGGGCAAGTCCAAGAAACTGAAGAGTGTGAAA
GAGCTGCTGGGGATCACCATCATGGAAAGAAGCAGCTTCGAGAAGAATCCCATCGACTTTCTGGAAGCCA
AGGGCTACAAAGAAGTGAAAAAGGACCTGATCATCAAGCTGCCTAAGTACTCCCTGTTCGAGCTGGAAAA
CGGCCGGAAGAGAATGCTGGCCTCTGCCGGCGAACTGCAGAAGGGAAACGAACTGGCCCTGCCCTCCAAA
TATGTGAACTTCCTGTACCTGGCCAGCCACTATGAGAAGCTGAAGGGCTCCCCCGAGGATAATGAGCAGA
AACAGCTGTTTGTGGAACAGCACAAGCACTACCTGGACGAGATCATCGAGCAGATCAGCGAGTTCTCCAA
GAGAGTGATCCTGGCCGACGCTAATCTGGACAAAGTGCTGTCCGCCTACAACAAGCACCGGGATAAGCCC
ATCAGAGAGCAGGCCGAGAATATCATCCACCTGTTTACCCTGACCAATCTGGGAGCCCCTGCCGCCTTCA
AGTACTTTGACACCACCATCGACCGGAAGAGGTACACCAGCACCAAAGAGGTGCTGGACGCCACCCTGAT
CCACCAGAGCATCACCGGCCTGTACGAGACACGGATCGACCTGTCTCAGCTGGGAGGCGACAAGCGTCCT
GCTGCTACTAAGAAAGCTGGTCAAGCTAAGAAAAAGAAAGCTAGCGGCAGCGGCGCCACCAACTTCAGCC
TGCTGAAGCAGGCCGGCGACGTGGAGGAGAACCCCGGCCCCATGGCCAAGCCTTTGTCTCAAGAAGAATC
CACCCTCATTGAAAGAGCAACGGCTACAATCAACAGCATCCCCATCTCTGAAGACTACAGCGTCGCCAGC
GCAGCTCTCTCTAGCGACGGCCGCATCTTCACTGGTGTCAATGTATATCATTTTACTGGGGGACCTTGTG
CAGAACTCGTGGTGCTGGGCACTGCTGCTGCTGCGGCAGCTGGCAACCTGACTTGTATCGTCGCGATCGG
AAATGAGAACAGGGGCATCTTGAGCCCCTGCGGACGGTGCCGACAGGTGCTTCTCGATCTGCATCCTGGG
ATCAAAGCCATAGTGAAGGACAGTGATGGACAGCCGACGGCAGTTGGGATTCGTGAATTGCTGCCCTCTG
GTTATGTGTGGGAGGGCTAAACGCGTTAAGTCGACAATCAACCTCTGGATTACAAAATTTGTGAAAGATT
GACTGGTATTCTTAACTATGTTGCTCCTTTTACGCTATGTGGATACGCTGCTTTAATGCCTTTGTATCAT
GCTATTGCTTCCCGTATGGCTTTCATTTTCTCCTCCTTGTATAAATCCTGGTTGCTGTCTCTTTATGAGG
AGTTGTGGCCCGTTGTCAGGCAACGTGGCGTGGTGTGCACTGTGTTTGCTGACGCAACCCCCACTGGTTG
GGGCATTGCCACCACCTGTCAGCTCCTTTCCGGGACTTTCGCTTTCCCCCTCCCTATTGCCACGGCGGAA
CTCATCGCCGCCTGCCTTGCCCGCTGCTGGACAGGGGCTCGGCTGTTGGGCACTGACAATTCCGTGGTGT
TGTCGGGGAAATCATCGTCCTTTCCTTGGCTGCTCGCCTGTGTTGCCACCTGGATTCTGCGCGGGACGTC
CTTCTGCTACGTCCCTTCGGCCCTCAATCCAGCGGACCTTCCTTCCCGCGGCCTGCTGCCGGCTCTGCGG
CCTCTTCCGCGTCTTCGCCTTCGCCCTCAGACGAGTCGGATCTCCCTTTGGGCCGCCTCCCCGCGTCGAC
TTTAAGACCAATGACTTACAAGGCAGCTGTAGATCTTAGCCACTTTTTAAAAGAAAAGGGGGGACTGGAA
GGGCTAATTCACTCCCAACGAAGACAAGATCTGCTTTTTGCTTGTACTGGGTCTCTCTGGTTAGACCAGA
TCTGAGCCTGGGAGCTCTCTGGCTAACTAGGGAACCCACTGCTTAAGCCTCAATAAAGCTTGCCTTGAGT
GCTTCAAGTAGTGTGTGCCCGTCTGTTGTGTGACTCTGGTAACTAGAGATCCCTCAGACCCTTTTAGTCA
GTGTGGAAAATCTCTAGCAGTACGTATAGTAGTTCATGTCATCTTATTATTCAGTATTTATAACTTGCAA
AGAAATGAATATCAGAGAGTGAGAGGAACTTGTTTATTGCAGCTTATAATGGTTACAAATAAAGCAATAG
CATCACAAATTTCACAAATAAAGCATTTTTTTCACTGCATTCTAGTTGTGGTTTGTCCAAACTCATCAAT
GTATCTTATCATGTCTGGCTCTAGCTATCCCGCCCCTAACTCCGCCCATCCCGCCCCTAACTCCGCCCAG
TTCCGCCCATTCTCCGCCCCATGGCTGACTAATTTTTTTTATTTATGCAGAGGCCGAGGCCGCCTCGGCC
TCTGAGCTATTCCAGAAGTAGTGAGGAGGCTTTTTTGGAGGCCTAGGGACGTACCCAATTCGCCCTATAG
TGAGTCGTATTACGCGCGCTCACTGGCCGTCGTTTTACAACGTCGTGACTGGGAAAACCCTGGCGTTACC
CAACTTAATCGCCTTGCAGCACATCCCCCTTTCGCCAGCTGGCGTAATAGCGAAGAGGCCCGCACCGATC
GCCCTTCCCAACAGTTGCGCAGCCTGAATGGCGAATGGG
[124 nt withheld, positions 8720-8843]
C
[91 nt withheld, positions 8845-8935]
A
[49 nt withheld, positions 8937-8985]
CCTTTGACGTTGGAGTCCACGTTCTTT
[37 nt withheld, positions 9013-9049]
ACCCTATCTCGGTCTATTCTTTTGATTTATAAGGGATTTTGCCGATTTCGGCCTATTGGTTAAAAAATGA
GCTGATTTAACAAAAATTTAACGCGAATTTTAACAAAATATTAACGCTTACAATTTAGGTGGCACTTTTC
GGGGAAATGTGCGCGGAACCCCTATTTGTTTATTTTTCTAAATACATTCAAATATGTATCCGCTCATGAG
ACAATAACCCTGATAAATGCTTCAATAATATTGAAAAAGGAAGAGTATGAGTATTCAACATTTCCGTGTC
GCCCTTATTCCCTTTTTTGCGGCATTTTGCCTTCCTGTTTTTGCTCACCCAGAAACGCTGGTGAAAGTAA
AAGATGCTGAAGATCAGTTGGGTGCACGAGTGGGTTACATCGAACTGGATCTCAACAGCGGTAAGATCCT
TGAGAGTTTTCGCCCCGAAGAACGTTTTCCAATGATGAGCACTTTTAAAGTTCTGCTATGTGGCGCGGTA
TTATCCCGTATTGACGCCGGGCAAGAGCAACTCGGTCGCCGCATACACTATTCTCAGAATGACTTGGTTG
AGTACTCACCAGTCACAGAAAAGCATCTTACGGATGGCATGACAGTAAGAGAATTATGCAGTGCTGCCAT
AACCATGAGTGATAACACTGCGGCCAACTTACTTCTGACAACGATCGGAGGACCGAAGGAGCTAACCGCT
TTTTTGCACAACATGGGGGATCATGTAACTCGCCTTGATCGTTGGGAACCGGAGCTGAATGAAGCCATAC
CAAACGACGAGCGTGACACCACGATGCCTGTAGCAATGGCAACAACGTTGCGCAAACTATTAACTGGCGA
ACTACTTACTCTAGCTTCCCGGCAACAATTAATAGACTGGATGGAGGCGGATAAAGTTGCAGGACCACTT
CTGCGCTCGGCCCTTCCGGCTGGCTGGTTTATTGCTGATAAATCTGGAGCCGGTGAGCGTGGGTCTCGCG
GTATCATTGCAGCACTGGGGCCAGATGGTAAGCCCTCCCGTATCGTAGTTATCTACACGACGGGGAGTCA
GGCAACTATGGATGAACGAAATAGACAGATCGCTGAGATAGGTGCCTCACTGATTAAGCATTGGTAACTG
TCAGACCAAGTTTACTCATATATACTTTAGATTGATTTAAAACTTCATTTTTAATTTAAAAGGATCTAGG
TGAAGATCCTTTTTGATAATCTCATGACCAAAATCCCTTAACGTGAGTTTTCGTTCCACTGAGCGTCAGA
CCCCGTAGAAAAGATCAAAGGATCTTCTTGAGATCCTTTTTTTCTGCGCGTAATCTGCTGCTTGCAAACA
AAAAAACCACCGCTACCAGCGGTGGTTTGTTTGCCGGATCAAGAGCTACCAACTCTTTTTCCGAAGGTAA
CTGGCTTCAGCAGAGCGCAGATACCAAATACTGTTCTTCTAGTGTAGCCGTAGTTAGGCCACCACTTCAA
GAACTCTGTAGCACCGCCTACATACCTCGCTCTGCTAATCCTGTTACCAGTGGCTGCTGCCAGTGGCGAT
AAGTCGTGTCTTACCGGGTTGGACTCAAGACGATAGTTACCGGATAAGGCGCAGCGGTCGGGCTGAACGG
GGGGTTCGTGCACACAGCCCAGCTTGGAGCGAACGACCTACACCGAACTGAGATACCTACAGCGTGAGCT
ATGAGAAAGCGCCACGCTTCCCGAAGGGAGAAAGGCGGACAGGTATCCGGTAAGCGGCAGGGTCGGAACA
GGAGAGCGCACGAGGGAGCTTCCAGGGGGAAACGCCTGGTATCTTTATAGTCCTGTCGGGTTTCGCCACC
TCTGACTTGAGCGTCGATTTTTGTGATGCTCGTCAGGGGGGCGGAGCCTATGGAAAAACGCCAGCAACGC
GGCCTTTTTACGGTTCCTGGCCTTTTGCTGGCCTTTTGCTCACATGTTCTTTCCTGCGTTATCCCCTGAT
TCTGTGGATAACCGTATTACCGCCTTTGAGTGAGCTGATACCGCTCGCCGCAGCCGAACGACCGAGCGCA
GCGAGTCAGTGAGCGAGGAAGCGGAAGAGCGCCCAATACGCAAACCGCCTCTCCCCGCGCGTTGGCCGAT
TCATTAATGCAGCTGGCACGACAGGTTTCCCGACTGGAAAGCGGGCAGTGAGCGCAACGCAATTAATGTG
AGTTAGCTCACTCATTAGGCACCCCAGGCTTTACACTTTATGCTTCCGGCTCGTATGTTGTGTGGAATTG
TGAGCGGATAACAATTTCACACAGGAAACAGCTATGACCATGATTACGCCAAGCGCGCAATTAACCCTCA
CTAAAGGGAACAAAAGCTGGAGCTGCAAGC
